>Addgene plasmid #17427 | pEF-ENTR A (696-6) | depositor full sequence | sequence record 8602 | Author sequence
CTTTCCTGCGTTATCCCCTGATTCTGTGGATAACCGTATTACCGCTAGCATGGATCTCGGGGACGTCTAA
CTACTAAGCGAGAGTAGGGAACTGCCAGGCATCAAATAAAACGAAAGGCTCAGTCGGAAGACTGGGCCTT
TCGTTTTATCTGTTGTTTGTCGGTGAACGCTCTCCTGAGTAGGACAAATCCGCCGGGAGCGGATTTGAAC
GTTGTGAAGCAACGGCCCGGAGGGTGGCGGGCAGGACGCCCGCCATAAACTGCCAGGCATCAAACTAAGC
AGAAGGCCATCCTGACGGATGGCCTTTTTGCGTTTCTACAAACTCTTCCTGTTAGTTAGTTACTTAAGCT
CGGGCCCCAAATAATGATTTTATTTTGACTGATAGTGACCTGTTCGTTGCAACAAATTGATAAGCAATGC
TTTTTTATAATGCCAACTTTGTACAAAAAAGCAGGCTCCACCATGGGAACCGACATTGATTATTGACTAG
GCTTTTGCAAAAAGCTTTGCAAAGATGGATAAAGTTTTAAACAGAGAGGAATCTTTGCAGCTAATGGACC
TTCTAGGTCTTGAAAGGAGTGGGAATTGGCTCCGGTGCCCGTCAGTGGGCAGAGCGCACATCGCCCACAG
TCCCCGAGAAGTTGGGGGGAGGGGTCGGCAATTGAACCGGTGCCTAGAGAAGGTGGCGCGGGGTAAACTG
GGAAAGTGATGTCGTGTACTGGCTCCGCCTTTTTCCCGAGGGTGGGGGAGAACCGTATATAAGTGCAGTA
GTCGCCGTGAACGTTCTTTTTCGCAACGGGTTTGCCGCCAGAACACAGGTAAGTGCCGTGTGTGGTTCCC
GCGGGCCTGGCCTCTTTACGGGTTATGGCCCTTGCGTGCCTTGAATTACTTCCACCTGGCTGCAGTACGT
GATTCTTGATCCCGAGCTTCGGGTTGGAAGTGGGTGGGAGAGTTCGAGGCCTTGCGCTTAAGGAGCCCCT
TCGCCTCGTGCTTGAGTTGAGGCCTGGCCTGGGCGCTGGGGCCGCCGCGTGCGAATCTGGTGGCACCTTC
GCGCCTGTCTCGCTGCTTTCGATAAGTCTCTAGCCATTTAAAATTTTTGATGACCTGCTGCGACGCTTTT
TTTCTGGCAAGATAGTCTTGTAAATGCGGGCCAAGATCTGCACACTGGTATTTCGGTTTTTGGGGCCGCG
GGCGGCGACGGGGCCCGTGCGTCCCAGCGCACATGTTCGGCGAGGCGGGGCCTGCGAGCGCGGCCACCGA
GAATCGGACGGGGGTAGTCTCAAGCTGGCCGGCCTGCTCTGGTGCCTGGCCTCGCGCCGCCGTGTATCGC
CCCGCCCTGGGCGGCAAGGCTGGCCCGGTCGGCACCAGTTGCGTGAGCGGAAAGATGGCCGCTTCCCGGC
CCTGCTGCAGGGAGCTCAAAATGGAGGACGCGGCGCTCGGGAGAGCGGGCGGGTGAGTCACCCACACAAA
GGAAAAGGGCCTTTCCGTCCTCAGCCGTCGCTTCATGTGACTCCACGGAGTACCGGGCGCCGTCCAGGCA
CCTCGATTAGTTCTCGAGCTTTTGGAGTACGTCGTCTTTAGGTTGGGGGGAGGGGTTTTATGCGATGGAG
TTTCCCCACACTGAGTGGGTGGAGACTGAAGTTAGGCCAGCTTGGCACTTGATGTAATTCTCCTTGGAAT
TTGCCCTTTTTGAGTTTGGATCTTGGTTCATTCTCAAGCCTCAGACAGTGGTTCAAAGTTTTTTTCTTCC
ATTTCAGGTGTCGTGAGGAATTAGCTTGGTACTAATACGACTCACTATAGGGAGACCCAAGCTGGCTAGG
TAAGCTTGGTACCGAGCTCGGATCCACTAGTCCAGTGTGGTGGAATTCTGCAGATATCCAGCACAGTGGC
GGCCGCTCGAGTCTAGAGGGCCCTTCGAAGGTAAGCCTATCCCTAACCCTCTCCTCGGTCTCGATTCTAC
GCGTACCGGTCATCATCACCATCACCATTGAGTTTATCTAGACCCAGCTTTCTTGTACAAAGTTGGCATT
ATAAGAAAGCATTGCTTATCAATTTGTTGCAACGAACAGGTCACTATCAGTCAAAATAAAATCATTATTT
GCCATCCAGCTGCAGCTCTGGCCCGTGTCTCAAAATCTCTGATGTTACATTGCACAAGATAAAAATATAT
CATCATGAACAATAAAACTGTCTGCTTACATAAACAGTAATACAAGGGGTGTTATGAGCCATATTCAACG
GGAAACGTCGAGGCCGCGATTAAATTCCAACATGGATGCTGATTTATATGGGTATAAATGGGCTCGCGAT
AATGTCGGGCAATCAGGTGCGACAATCTATCGCTTGTATGGGAAGCCCGATGCGCCAGAGTTGTTTCTGA
AACATGGCAAAGGTAGCGTTGCCAATGATGTTACAGATGAGATGGTCAGACTAAACTGGCTGACGGAATT
TATGCCTCTTCCGACCATCAAGCATTTTATCCGTACTCCTGGTGATGCATGGTTACTCACCACTGCGATC
CCCGGAAAAACAGCATTCCAGGTATTAGAAGAATATCCTGATTCAGGTGAAAATATTGTTGATGCGCTGG
CAGTGTTCCTGCGCCGGTTGCATTCGATTCCTGTTTGTAATTGTCCTTTTAACAGCGATCGCGTATTTCG
TCTCGCTCAGGCGCAATCACGAATGAATAACGGTTTGGTTGATGCGAGTGATTTTGATGACGAGCGTAAT
GGCTGGCCTGTTGAACAAGTCTGGAAAGAAATGCATAAACTTTTGCCATTCTCACCGGATTCAGTCGTCA
CTCATGGTGATTTCTCACTTGATAACCTTATTTTTGACGAGGGGAAATTAATAGGTTGTATTGATGTTGG
ACGAGTCGGAATCGCAGACCGATACCAGGATCTTGCCATCCTATGGAACTGCCTCGGTGAGTTTTCTCCT
TCATTACAGAAACGGCTTTTTCAAAAATATGGTATTGATAATCCTGATATGAATAAATTGCAGTTTCATT
TGATGCTCGATGAGTTTTTCTAATCAGAATTGGTTAATTGGTTGTAACATTATTCAGATTGGGCCCCGTT
CCACTGAGCGTCAGACCCCGTAGAAAAGATCAAAGGATCTTCTTGAGATCCTTTTTTTCTGCGCGTAATC
TGCTGCTTGCAAACAAAAAAACCACCGCTACCAGCGGTGGTTTGTTTGCCGGATCAAGAGCTACCAACTC
TTTTTCCGAAGGTAACTGGCTTCAGCAGAGCGCAGATACCAAATACTGTTCTTCTAGTGTAGCCGTAGTT
AGGCCACCACTTCAAGAACTCTGTAGCACCGCCTACATACCTCGCTCTGCTAATCCTGTTACCAGTGGCT
GCTGCCAGTGGCGATAAGTCGTGTCTTACCGGGTTGGACTCAAGACGATAGTTACCGGATAAGGCGCAGC
GGTCGGGCTGAACGGGGGGTTCGTGCACACAGCCCAGCTTGGAGCGAACGACCTACACCGAACTGAGATA
CCTACAGCGTGAGCTATGAGAAAGCGCCACGCTTCCCGAAGGGAGAAAGGCGGACAGGTATCCGGTAAGC
GGCAGGGTCGGAACAGGAGAGCGCACGAGGGAGCTTCCAGGGGGAAACGCCTGGTATCTTTATAGTCCTG
TCGGGTTTCGCCACCTCTGACTTGAGCGTCGATTTTTGTGATGCTCGTCAGGGGGGCGGAGCCTATGGAA
AAACGCCAGCAACGCGGCCTTTTTACGGTTCCTGGCCTTTTGCTGGCCTTTTGCTCACATGT
Features (pLannotate 1.2.2; 12 found; start..end, strand, type, name):
      1..46      +  rep_origin     RSF ori (fragment): Plasmids containing the RSF 1030 origin of replication can be propagated in E. coli cells that contain additional plasmids with compatible origins.
    106..149     -  terminator     rrnB T1 terminator: Escherichia coli rrnB; transcription terminator T1 from the E. coli rrnB gene
    281..308     +  terminator     rrnB T2 terminator: transcription terminator T2 from the E. coli rrnB gene
    358..457     +  protein_bind   attL1: mutant version of attL; recombination site for the Gateway® LR reaction LR Clonase™
    472..490     +  enhancer       CMV enhancer (fragment): human cytomegalovirus immediate early enhancer
    515..581     +  CDS            small t antigen (fragment): SV40 (simian virus 40) small t antigen
    588..1766    +  promoter       EF-1α promoter: strong constitutive promoter for human elongation factor EF-1α
   1783..1801    +  promoter       T7 promoter: promoter for bacteriophage T7 RNA polymerase
   1920..1961    +  CDS            V5 tag: epitope tag from simian virus 5
   2002..2101    -  protein_bind   attL2: mutant version of attL; recombination site for the Gateway® LR reaction LR Clonase™
   2224..3033    +  CDS            KanR: aminoglycoside phosphotransferase; aph(3')-Ia; confers resistance to kanamycin in bacteria or G418 (Geneticin®) in eukaryotes
   3123..3711    +  rep_origin     ori: high-copy-number ColE1/pMB1/pBR322/pUC origin of replication
