>Addgene plasmid #17427 | pEF-ENTR A (696-6) | addgene full sequence | sequence record 222777 | Addgene NGS Result
CTTTTGCTCACATGTTCTTTCCTGCGTTATCCCCTGATTCTGTGGATAACCGTATTACCGCTAGCATGGA
TCTCGGGGACGTCTAACTACTAAGCGAGAGTAGGGAACTGCCAGGCATCAAATAAAACGAAAGGCCCAGT
CTTCCGACTGAGCCTTTCGTTTTATCTGTTGTTTGTCGGTGAACGCTCTCCTGAGTAGGACAAATCCGCC
GGGAGCGGATTTGAACGTTGTGAAGCAACGGCCCGGAGGGTGGCGGGCAGGACGCCCGCCATAAACTGCC
AGGCATCAAACTAAGCAGAAGGCCATCCTGACGGATGGCCTTTTTGCGTTTCTACAAACTCTTCCTGTTA
GTTAGTTACTTAAGCTCGGGCCCCAAATAATGATTTTATTTTGACTGATAGTGACCTGTTCGTTGCAACA
AATTGATAAGCAATGCTTTTTTATAATGCCAACTTTGTACAAAAAAGCAGGCTCCACCATGGGAACCGAC
ATTGATTATTGACTAGGCTTTTGCAAAAAGCTTTGCAAAGATGGATAAAGTTTTAAACAGAGAGGAATCT
TTGCAGCTAATGGACCTTCTAGGTCTTGAAAGGAGTGGGAATTGGCTCCGGTGCCCGTCAGTGGGCAGAG
CGCACATCGCCCACAGTCCCCGAGAAGTTGGGGGGAGGGGTCGGCAATTGAACCGGTGCCTAGAGAAGGT
GGCGCGGGGTAAACTGGGAAAGTGATGTCGTGTACTGGCTCCGCCTTTTTCCCGAGGGTGGGGGAGAACC
GTATATAAGTGCAGTAGTCGCCGTGAACGTTCTTTTTCGCAACGGGTTTGCCGCCAGAACACAGGTAAGT
GCCGTGTGTGGTTCCCGCGGGCCTGGCCTCTTTACGGGTTATGGCCCTTGCGTGCCTTGAATTACTTCCA
CCTGGCTGCAGTACGTGATTCTTGATCCCGAGCTTCGGGTTGGAAGTGGGTGGGAGAGTTCGAGGCCTTG
CGCTTAAGGAGCCCCTTCGCCTCGTGCTTGAGTTGAGGCCTGGCCTGGGCGCTGGGGCCGCCGCGTGCGA
ATCTGGTGGCACCTTCGCGCCTGTCTCGCTGCTTTCGATAAGTCTCTAGCCATTTAAAATTTTTGATGAC
CTGCTGCGACGCTTTTTTTCTGGCAAGATAGTCTTGTAAATGCGGGCCAAGATCTGCACACTGGTATTTC
GGTTTTTGGGGCCGCGGGCGGCGACGGGGCCCGTGCGTCCCAGCGCACATGTTCGGCGAGGCGGGGCCTG
CGAGCGCGGCCACCGAGAATCGGACGGGGGTAGTCTCAAGCTGGCCGGCCTGCTCTGGTGCCTGGCCTCG
CGCCGCCGTGTATCGCCCCGCCCTGGGCGGCAAGGCTGGCCCGGTCGGCACCAGTTGCGTGAGCGGAAAG
ATGGCCGCTTCCCGGCCCTGCTGCAGGGAGCTCAAAATGGAGGACGCGGCGCTCGGGAGAGCGGGCGGGT
GAGTCACCCACACAAAGGAAAAGGGCCTTTCCGTCCTCAGCCGTCGCTTCATGTGACTCCACGGAGTACC
GGGCGCCGTCCAGGCACCTCGATTAGTTCTCGAGCTTTTGGAGTACGTCGTCTTTAGGTTGGGGGGAGGG
GTTTTATGCGATGGAGTTTCCCCACACTGAGTGGGTGGAGACTGAAGTTAGGCCAGCTTGGCACTTGATG
TAATTCTCCTTGGAATTTGCCCTTTTTGAGTTTGGATCTTGGTTCATTCTCAAGCCTCAGACAGTGGTTC
AAAGTTTTTTTCTTCCATTTCAGGTGTCGTGAGGAATTAGCTTGGTACTAATACGACTCACTATAGGGAG
ACCCAAGCTGGCTAGGTAAGCTTGGTACCGAGCTCGGATCCACTAGTCCAGTGTGGTGGAATTCTGCAGA
TATCCAGCACAGTGGCGGCCGCTCGAGTCTAGAGGGCCCTTCGAAGGTAAGCCTATCCCTAACCCTCTCC
TCGGTCTCGATTCTACGCGTACCGGTCATCATCACCATCACCATTGAGTTTATCTAGACCCAGCTTTCTT
GTACAAAGTTGGCATTATAAGAAAGCATTGCTTATCAATTTGTTGCAACGAACAGGTCACTATCAGTCAA
AATAAAATCATTATTTGCCATCCAGCTGCAGCTCTGGCCCGTGTCTCAAAATCTCTGATGTTACATTGCA
CAAGATAAAAATATATCATCATGAACAATAAAACTGTCTGCTTACATAAACAGTAATACAAGGGGTGTTA
TGAGCCATATTCAACGGGAAACGTCGAGGCCGCGATTAAATTCCAACATGGATGCTGATTTATATGGGTA
TAAATGGGCTCGCGATAATGTCGGGCAATCAGGTGCGACAATCTATCGCTTGTATGGGAAGCCCGATGCG
CCAGAGTTGTTTCTGAAACATGGCAAAGGTAGCGTTGCCAATGATGTTACAGATGAGATGGTCAGACTAA
ACTGGCTGACGGAATTTATGCCTCTTCCGACCATCAAGCATTTTATCCGTACTCCTGGTGATGCATGGTT
ACTCACCACTGCGATCCCCGGAAAAACAGCATTCCAGGTATTAGAAGAATATCCTGATTCAGGTGAAAAT
ATTGTTGATGCGCTGGCAGTGTTCCTGCGCCGGTTGCATTCGATTCCTGTTTGTAATTGTCCTTTTAACA
GCGATCGCGTATTTCGTCTCGCTCAGGCGCAATCACGAATGAATAACGGTTTGGTTGATGCGAGTGATTT
TGATGACGAGCGTAATGGCTGGCCTGTTGAACAAGTCTGGAAAGAAATGCATAAACTTTTGCCATTCTCA
CCGGATTCAGTCGTCACTCATGGTGATTTCTCACTTGATAACCTTATTTTTGACGAGGGGAAATTAATAG
GTTGTATTGATGTTGGACGAGTCGGAATCGCAGACCGATACCAGGATCTTGCCATCCTATGGAACTGCCT
CGGTGAGTTTTCTCCTTCATTACAGAAACGGCTTTTTCAAAAATATGGTATTGATAATCCTGATATGAAT
AAATTGCAGTTTCATTTGATGCTCGATGAGTTTTTCTAATCAGAATTGGTTAATTGGTTGTAACATTATT
CAGATTGGGCCCCGTTCCACTGAGCGTCAGACCCCGTAGAAAAGATCAAAGGATCTTCTTGAGATCCTTT
TTTTCTGCGCGTAATCTGCTGCTTGCAAACAAAAAAACCACCGCTACCAGCGGTGGTTTGTTTGCCGGAT
CAAGAGCTACCAACTCTTTTTCCGAAGGTAACTGGCTTCAGCAGAGCGCAGATACCAAATACTGTTCTTC
TAGTGTAGCCGTAGTTAGGCCACCACTTCAAGAACTCTGTAGCACCGCCTACATACCTCGCTCTGCTAAT
CCTGTTACCAGTGGCTGCTGCCAGTGGCGATAAGTCGTGTCTTACCGGGTTGGACTCAAGACGATAGTTA
CCGGATAAGGCGCAGCGGTCGGGCTGAACGGGGGGTTCGTGCACACAGCCCAGCTTGGAGCGAACGACCT
ACACCGAACTGAGATACCTACAGCGTGAGCTATGAGAAAGCGCCACGCTTCCCGAAGGGAGAAAGGCGGA
CAGGTATCCGGTAAGCGGCAGGGTCGGAACAGGAGAGCGCACGAGGGAGCTTCCAGGGGGAAACGCCTGG
TATCTTTATAGTCCTGTCGGGTTTCGCCACCTCTGACTTGAGCGTCGATTTTTGTGATGCTCGTCAGGGG
GGCGGAGCCTATGGAAAAACGCCAGCAACGCGGCCTTTTTACGGTTCCTGGCCTTTTGCTGGC
Features (pLannotate 1.2.2; 12 found; start..end, strand, type, name):
      2..62      +  rep_origin     RSF ori (fragment): Plasmids containing the RSF 1030 origin of replication can be propagated in E. coli cells that contain additional plasmids with compatible origins.
    122..165     +  terminator     rrnB T1 terminator: Escherichia coli rrnB; transcription terminator T1 from the E. coli rrnB gene
    297..324     +  terminator     rrnB T2 terminator: transcription terminator T2 from the E. coli rrnB gene
    374..473     +  protein_bind   attL1: mutant version of attL; recombination site for the Gateway® LR reaction LR Clonase™
    488..506     +  enhancer       CMV enhancer (fragment): human cytomegalovirus immediate early enhancer
    531..597     +  CDS            small t antigen (fragment): SV40 (simian virus 40) small t antigen
    604..1782    +  promoter       EF-1α promoter: strong constitutive promoter for human elongation factor EF-1α
   1799..1817    +  promoter       T7 promoter: promoter for bacteriophage T7 RNA polymerase
   1936..1977    +  CDS            V5 tag: epitope tag from simian virus 5
   2018..2117    -  protein_bind   attL2: mutant version of attL; recombination site for the Gateway® LR reaction LR Clonase™
   2240..3049    +  CDS            KanR: aminoglycoside phosphotransferase; aph(3')-Ia; confers resistance to kanamycin in bacteria or G418 (Geneticin®) in eukaryotes
   3139..3727    +  rep_origin     ori: high-copy-number ColE1/pMB1/pBR322/pUC origin of replication
