[The description below was written by a language model from this plasmid's Addgene catalogue record and pLannotate feature annotations shown in this document.]
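Description:
pEF-ENTR A (696-6) is an empty Gateway entry vector built on the Invitrogen pENTR1A backbone and designed to carry a complete mammalian expression cassette, promoter included, between its recombination sites. It is propagated in E. coli as a high-copy plasmid through a ColE1/pUC-type origin and selected with kanamycin via the aph(3')-Ia (KanR) gene. The rrnB T1 and T2 terminators sit upstream of attL1, where they insulate the cassette from read-through transcription originating in the backbone. No insert is present. The two available sequence records (about 3.77 kb each, one from the depositor and one from repository sequencing) give essentially the same feature map.

Between attL1 and attL2 lies the strong constitutive human EF-1α promoter, followed by a T7 promoter, a cloning region into which an open reading frame is inserted by restriction cloning, and a C-terminal V5 epitope tag. The catalogue describes the tag as V5-His, although the His portion is not annotated separately in the feature tables. The "A" designation refers to the reading frame of the cloning site relative to the tag, so that an inserted coding sequence lacking a stop codon can be fused in frame to V5-His for detection or purification. Short fragments annotated as CMV enhancer, SV40 small t antigen and RSF origin are probably residual or incidental matches rather than functional elements.

Because the promoter lies inside the att sites, an LR reaction transfers the whole EF-1α–gene–tag unit into a promoterless destination vector. According to the associated publication, the plasmid belongs to a modular viral system for expressing and depleting proteins in mammalian cells.
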