Addgene plasmid #17427: pEF-ENTR A (696-6)
Purpose: (Empty Backbone) Gateway entry vector with EF1-a promoter, V5-His C-term, frame A
Depositing lab: Eric Campeau & Paul Kaufman. Depositing organization: University of Massachusetts, Worcester. Publication: A versatile viral system for expression and depletion of proteins in mammalian cells. Campeau E, Ruhl VE, Rodier F, Smith CL, Rahmberg BL, Fuss JO, Campisi J, Yaswen P, Cooper PK, Kaufman PD.. PLoS One. 2009 Aug 6;4(8):e6529. 10.1371/journal.pone.0006529 PubMed 19657394.
Backbone
  Vector backbone: pENTR1A
  Backbone manufacturer: Invitrogen
  Backbone size (bp): 3798
  Vector type: Mammalian Expression ; Entry vector
Growth in bacteria
  Bacterial resistance: Kanamycin, 50 μg/mL
  Growth temperature: 37°C
  Growth strain: DH5alpha
  Growth instructions: TOP10F', 37oC
  Copy number: High Copy
Gene/Insert
  Gene/Insert name: None
  Cloning method: Restriction Enzyme
  Sequencing primers: 5′ ENTRforw; 3′ ENTRrev
Terms and licenses: Academic/Nonprofit Terms; Industry Terms: Not Available to Industry
How to cite: pEF-ENTR A (696-6) was a gift from Eric Campeau & Paul Kaufman (Addgene plasmid # 17427 ; http://n2t.net/addgene:17427 ; RRID:Addgene_17427)
