>Addgene plasmid #17427 | pEF-ENTR A (696-6) | addgene partial sequence | sequence record 25908 | 17427 with EF1a-Fwd
GCTTGGTACTAATACGACTCACTATAGGGAGACCCAAGCTGGCTAGGTAAGCTTGGTACCGAGCTCGGAT
CCACTAGTCCAGTGTGGTGGAATTCTGCAGATATCCAGCACAGTGGCGGCCGCTCGAGTCTAGAGGGCCC
TTCGAAGGTAAGCCTATCCCTAACCCTCTCCTCGGTCTCGATTCTACGCGTACCGGTCATCATCACCATC
ACCATTGAGTTTATCTAGACCCAGCTTTCTTGTACAAAGTTGGCATTATAAGAAAGCATTGCTTATCAAT
TTGTTGCAACGAACAGGTCACTATCAGTCAAAATAAAATCATTATTTGCCATCCAGCTGCAGCTCTGGCC
CGTGTCTCAAAATCTCTGATGTTACATTGCACAAGATAAAAATATATCATCATGAACAATAAAACTGTCT
GCTTACATAAACAGTAATACAAGGGGTGTTATGAGCCATATTCAACGGGAAACGTCGAGGCCGCGATTAA
ATTCCAACATGGATGCTGATTTATATGGGTATAAATGGGCTCGCGATAATGTCGGGCAATCAGGTGCGAC
AATCTATCGCTTGTATGGGAAGCCCGATGCGCCAGAGTTGTTTCTGAAACATGGCAAAGGTAGCGTTGCC
AATGATGTTACAGATGAGATGGTCAGACTAAACTGGCTGACGGAATTTATGCCTCTTCCGAC
